Addgene plasmid #44496: pMMB66EH-aphB
Depositing lab: Victor DiRita. Depositing organization: University of Michigan. Publication: Small-molecule inhibitors of toxT expression in Vibrio cholerae. Anthouard R, DiRita VJ. MBio. 2013 Aug 6;4(4). pii: e00403-13. doi: 10.1128/mBio.00403-13. PubMed 23919997.
Backbone
  Vector backbone: pMMB66EH
  Backbone manufacturer: AATC
  Backbone size w/o insert (bp): 8807
  Total vector size (bp): 9683
  Modifications to backbone: none
  Vector type: Bacterial Expression
Growth in bacteria
  Bacterial resistance: Ampicillin, 100 μg/mL
  Growth temperature: 37°C
  Growth strain: DH5alpha
  Growth instructions: Will also grow at 30deg in Vibrio cholerae.
  Copy number: Low Copy
Gene/Insert
  Gene/Insert name: AphB (alt name: VC1049 (N16961))
  Species: Vibrio cholerae
  Insert size (bp): 876
  Entrez Gene: VC1049 (a.k.a. VC1049)
  Promoter: tac
  Cloning method: Restriction Enzyme; 5′ cloning site EcoRI (not destroyed); 3′ cloning site HindIII (not destroyed)
  Sequencing primers: 5′ GGA ATT GTG AGC GGA TAA CA; 3′ GAT TTA ATC TGT ATC AGG
Terms and licenses: Academic/Nonprofit Terms; Industry Terms: Not Available to Industry
How to cite: pMMB66EH-aphB was a gift from Victor DiRita (Addgene plasmid # 44496 ; http://n2t.net/addgene:44496 ; RRID:Addgene_44496)
