[The description below was written by a language model from this plasmid's Addgene catalogue record and pLannotate feature annotations shown in this document.]
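Description:
pMMB66EH-aphB is a low-copy, broad-host-range bacterial expression plasmid of 9,683 bp that carries the Vibrio cholerae aphB gene (locus VC1049 in strain N16961) in the unmodified pMMB66EH backbone. The backbone is an RSF1010-type replicon. The feature table shows the RSF1010 oriV together with the RepA and RepC replication proteins and a mobA/repB reading frame that supplies the primase function, so replication does not depend on host-specific factors and the plasmid can be maintained in both E. coli and V. cholerae. An RSF1010 oriT with mobA and mobC makes the plasmid mobilizable by conjugation when a helper conjugative system is present. Selection is by ampicillin resistance from a bla gene under its own promoter.

The 876 bp aphB insert was cloned between EcoRI and HindIII sites, both retained. It lies downstream of the tac promoter and a lac operator and upstream of the rrnB 5S rRNA segment and the T1 and T2 terminators. The annotation software did not call the insert itself, but the unannotated gap between the operator and the rrnB region matches its expected position and size. A plasmid-borne lacI gene driven by the lacIq promoter supplies abundant lac repressor, keeping transcription low until IPTG is added, which gives inducible control in hosts that lack their own repressor. No epitope or purification tag is recorded.

AphB is generally known as a LysR-family regulator in the V. cholerae virulence cascade upstream of toxT. The associated publication concerns small-molecule inhibitors of toxT expression, which suggests use for controlled ectopic aphB expression in that pathway, although the record does not state the specific experiment.
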