Features (pLannotate 1.2.2; 17 found; start..end, strand, type, name):
     19..110     +  promoter       AmpR promoter: bla
    111..971     +  CDS            AmpR: β-lactamase; bla; confers resistance to ampicillin, carbenicillin, and related antibiotics
   1408..1802    -  rep_origin     RSF1010 oriV: replication origin of the broad-host-range plasmid RSF1010; requires the RSF1010 RepA/B/C proteins for replication (Scholz et al., 1989)
   1832..2113    -  CDS            mobC: MOBC_ECOLX - Protein predicted: Swiss-Prot protein existence level 4. This protein is essential to promote the specific transfer of the plasmid in the presence of conjugative plasmids. From Escherichia coli.
   2144..2231    +  oriT           RSF1010 oriT: origin of transfer of the broad-host-range plasmid RSF1010 (Scholz et al., 1989)
   2312..4438    +  CDS            mobA: MOBA2_ECOLX - Also known as repB. Experimental evidence at protein level: Swiss-Prot protein existence level 1. Part of the relaxosome complex that is responsible for plasmid transfer during conjugation. Locally unwinds DNA and catalyzes the cleavage of one of the DNA strands at oriT. The cleaved strand is then transferred through the dedicated type IV secretion apparatus. MobA remains covalently linked at the 5' end of the strand, and once in the recipient cell, it probably catalyzes the rejoining of the two ends of the strand, re-forming the circular plasmid DNA. The primase activity of MobA
   4884..4958    +  ncRNA          Plasmid R1162: Accession: RF00043 - R1162-like plasmid antisense RNA
   4952..5791    +  CDS            RSF1010 RepA: replication protein A of the broad-host-range plasmid RSF1010 (Scholz et al., 1989); repA
   5778..6629    +  CDS            RSF1010 RepC: replication protein C of the broad-host-range plasmid RSF1010 (Scholz et al., 1989); repC
   6906..7987    -  CDS            lacI: lac repressor; lacI; The lac repressor binds to the lac operator to inhibit transcription in E. coli. This inhibition can be relieved by adding lactose or isopropyl-β-D-thiogalactopyranoside (IPTG).
   7988..8065    -  promoter       lacIq promoter: lacI (mutant); In the lacIq allele, a single base change in the promoter boosts expression of the lacI gene about 10-fold.
   8118..8219    -  CDS            yciV (fragment): RNAAM_ECOLI - Also known as trpH From Escherichia coli (strain K12).
   8295..8323    +  promoter       tac promoter: strong E. coli promoter; hybrid between the trp and lac UV5 promoters
   8331..8347    +  protein_bind   lac operator: The lac repressor binds to the lac operator to inhibit transcription in E. coli. This inhibition can be relieved by adding lactose or isopropyl-β-D-thiogalactopyranoside (IPTG). lac repressor encoded by lacI
   9359..9474    +  ncRNA          5S rRNA: Accession: RF00001 - 5S ribosomal RNA
   9478..9564    +  terminator     rrnB T1 terminator: Escherichia coli rrnB; transcription terminator T1 from the E. coli rrnB gene
   9656..9683    +  terminator     rrnB T2 terminator: transcription terminator T2 from the E. coli rrnB gene
>Addgene plasmid #44496 | pMMB66EH-aphB | depositor full sequence | sequence record 60704 | pMMB66EH-aphB sequence 9683 bps
TGCGTTTCTACAAACTCTTTTGTTTATTTTTCTAAATACATTCAAATATGTATCCGCTCATGAGACAATA
ACCCTGATAAATGCTTCAATAATATTGAAAAAGGAAGAGTATGAGTATTCAACATTTCCGTGTCGCCCTT
ATTCCCTTTTTTGCGGCATTTTGCCTTCCTGTTTTTGCTCACCCAGAAACGCTGGTGAAAGTAAAAGATG
CTGAAGATCAGTTGGGTGCACGAGTGGGTTACATCGAACTGGATCTCAACAGCGGTAAGATCCTTGAGAG
TTTTCGCCCCGAAGAACGTTTTCCAATGATGAGCACTTTTAAAGTTCTGCTATGTGGCGCGGTATTATCC
CGTGTTGACGCCGGGCAAGAGCAACTCGGTCGCCGCATACACTATTCTCAGAATGACTTGGTTGAGTACT
CACCAGTCACAGAAAAGCATCTTACGGATGGCATGACAGTAAGAGAATTATGCAGTGCTGCCATAACCAT
GAGTGATAACACTGCGGCCAACTTACTTCTGACAACGATCGGAGGACCGAAGGAGCTAACCGCTTTTTTG
CACAACATGGGGGATCATGTAACTCGCCTTGATCGTTGGGAACCGGAGCTGAATGAAGCCATACCAAACG
ACGAGCGTGACACCACGATGCCTGTAGCAATGGCAACAACGTTGCGCAAACTATTAACTGGCGAACTACT
TACTCTAGCTTCCCGGCAACAATTAATAGACTGGATGGAGGCGGATAAAGTTGCAGGACCACTTCTGCGC
TCGGCCCTTCCGGCTGGCTGGTTTATTGCTGATAAATCTGGAGCCGGTGAGCGTGGGTCTCGCGGTATCA
TTGCAGCACTGGGGCCAGATGGTAAGCCCTCCCGTATCGTAGTTATCTACACGACGGGGAGTCAGGCAAC
TATGGATGAACGAAATAGACAGATCGCTGAGATAGGTGCCTCACTGATTAAGCATTGGTAACTGTCAGAC
CAAGTTTACTCATATATACTTTAGATTGATTTCTGAAAGCGACCAGGTGCTCGGCGTGGCAAGACTCGCA
GCGAACCCGTAGAAAGCCATGCTCCAGCCGCCCGCATTGGAGAAATTCTTCAAATTCCCGTTGCACATAG
CCCGGCAATTCCTTTCCCTGCTCTGCCATAAGCGCAGCGAATGCCGGGTAATACTCGTCAACGATCTGAT
AGAGAAGGGTTTGCTCGGGTCGGTGGCTCTGGTAACGACCAGTATCCCGATCCCGGCTGGCCGTCCTGGC
CGCCACATGAGGCATGTTCCGCGTCCTTGCAATACTGTGTTTACATACAGTCTATCGCTTAGCGGAAAGT
TCTTTTACCCTCAGCCGAAATGCCTGCCGTTGCTAGACATTGCCAGCCAGTGCCCGTCACTCCCGTACTA
ACTGTCACGAACCCCTGCAATAACTGTCACGCCCCCCTGCAATAACTGTCACGAACCCCTGCAATAACTG
TCACGCCCCCAAACCTGCAAACCCAGCAGGGGCGGGGGCTGGCGGGGTGTTGGAAAAATCCATCCATGAT
TATCTAAGAATAATCCACTAGGCGCGGTTATCAGCGCCCTTGTGGGGCGCTGCTGCCCTTGCCCAATATG
CCCGGCCAGAGGCCGGATAGCTGGTCTATTCGCTGCGCTAGGCTACACACCGCCCCACCGCTGCGCGGCA
GGGGGAAAGGCGGGCAAAGCCCGCTAAACCCCACACCAAACCCCGCAGAAATACGCTGGAGCGCTTTTAG
CCGCTTTAGCGGCCTTTCCCCCTACCCGAAGGGTGGGGGCGCGTGTGCAGCCCCGCAGGGCCTGTCTCGG
TCGATCATTCAGCCCGGCTCATCCTTCTGGCGTGGCGGCAGACCGAACAAGGCGCGGTCGTGGTCGCGTT
CAAGGTACGCATCCATTGCCGCCATGAGCCGATCCTCCGGCCACTCGCTGCTGTTCACCTTGGCCAAAAT
CATGGCCCCCACCAGCACCTTGCGCCTTGTTTCGTTCTTGCGCTCTTGCTGCTGTTCCCTTGCCCGCTCC
CGCTGAATTTCGGCATTGATTCGCGCTCGTTGTTCTTCGAGCTTGGCCAGCCGATCCGCCGCCTTGTTGC
TCCCCTTAACCATCTTGACACCCCATTGTTAATGTGCTGTCTCGTAGGCTATCATGGAGGCACAGCGGCG
GCAATCCCGACCCTACTTTGTAGGGGAGGGCGCACTTACCGGTTTCTCTTCGAGAAACTGGCCTAACGGC
CACCCTTCGGGCGGTGCGCTCTCCGAGGGCCATTGCATGGAGCCGAAAAGCAAAAGCAACAGCGAGGCAG
CATGGCGATTTATCACCTTACGGCGAAAACCGGCAGCAGGTCGGGCGGCCAATCGGCCAGGGCCAAGGCC
GACTACATCCAGCGCGAAGGCAAGTATGCCCGCGACATGGATGAAGTCTTGCACGCCGAATCCGGGCACA
TGCCGGAGTTCGTCGAGCGGCCCGCCGACTACTGGGATGCTGCCGACCTGTATGAACGCGCCAATGGGCG
GCTGTTCAAGGAGGTCGAATTTGCCCTGCCGGTCGAGCTGACCCTCGACCAGCAGAAGGCGCTGGCGTCC
GAGTTCGCCCAGCACCTGACCGGTGCCGAGCGCCTGCCGTATACGCTGGCCATCCATGCCGGTGGCGGCG
AGAACCCGCACTGCCACCTGATGATCTCCGAGCGGATCAATGACGGCATCGAGCGGCCCGCCGCTCAGTG
GTTCAAGCGGTACAACGGCAAGACCCCGGAGAAGGGCGGGGCACAGAAGACCGAAGCGCTCAAGCCCAAG
GCATGGCTTGAGCAGACCCGCGAGGCATGGGCCGACCATGCCAACCGGGCATTAGAGCGGGCTGGCCACG
ACGCCCGCATTGACCACAGAACACTTGAGGCGCAGGGCATCGAGCGCCTGCCCGGTGTTCACCTGGGGCC
GAACGTGGTGGAGATGGAAGGCCGGGGCATCCGCACCGACCGGGCAGACGTGGCCCTGAACATCGACACC
GCCAACGCCCAGATCATCGACTTACAGGAATACCGGGAGGCAATAGACCATGAACGCAATCGACAGAGTG
AAGAAATCCAGAGGCATCAACGAGTTAGCGGAGCAGATCGAACCGCTGGCCCAGAGCATGGCGACACTGG
CCGACGAAGCCCGGCAGGTCATGAGCCAGACCAAGCAGGCCAGCGAGGCGCAGGCGGCGGAGTGGCTGAA
AGCCCAGCGCCAGACAGGGGCGGCATGGGTGGAGCTGGCCAAAGAGTTGCGGGAGGTAGCCGCCGAGGTG
AGCAGCGCCGCGCAGAGCGCCCGGAGCGCGTCGCGGGGGTGGCACTGGAAGCTATGGCTAACCGTGATGC
TGGCTTCCATGATGCCTACGGTGGTGCTGCTGATCGCATCGTTGCTCTTGCTCGACCTGACGCCACTGAC
AACCGAGGACGGCTCGATCTGGCTGCGCTTGGTGGCCCGATGAAGAACGACAGGACTTTGCAGGCCATAG
GCCGACAGCTCAAGGCCATGGGCTGTGAGCGCTTCGATATCGGCGTCAGGGACGCACCCACCGGCCAGAT
GATGAACCGGGAATGGTCAGCCGCCGAAGTGCTCCAGAACACGCCATGGCTCAAGCGGATGAATGCCCAG
GGCAATGACGTGTATATCAGGCCCGCCGAGCAGGAGCGGCATGGTCTGGTGCTGGTGGACGACCTCAGCG
AGTTTGACCTGGATGACATGAAAGCCGAGGGCCGGGAGCCTGCCCTGGTAGTGGAAACCAGCCCGAAGAA
CTATCAGGCATGGGTCAAGGTGGCCGACGCCGCAGGCGGTGAACTTCGGGGGCAGATTGCCCGGACGCTG
GCCAGCGAGTACGACGCCGACCCGGCCAGCGCCGACAGCCGCCACTATGGCCGCTTGGCGGGCTTCACCA
ACCGCAAGGACAAGCACACCACCCGCGCCGGTTATCAGCCGTGGGTGCTGCTGCGTGAATCCAAGGGCAA
GACCGCCACCGCTGGCCCGGCGCTGGTGCAGCAGGCTGGCCAGCAGATCGAGCAGGCCCAGCGGCAGCAG
GAGAAGGCCCGCAGGCTGGCCAGCCTCGAACTGCCCGAGCGGCAGCTTAGCCGCCACCGGCGCACGGCGC
TGGACGAGTACCGCAGCGAGATGGCCGGGCTGGTCAAGCGCTTCGGTCATGACCTCAGCAAGTGCGACTT
TATCGCCGCGCAGAAGCTGGCCAGCCGGGGCCGCAGTGCCGAGGAAATCGGCAAGGCCATGGCCGAGGCC
AGCCCAGCGCTGGCAGAGCGCAAGCCCGGCCACGAAGCGGATTACATCGAGCGCACCGTCAGCAAGGTCA
TGGGTCTGCCCAGCGTCCAGCTTGCGCGGGCCGAGCTGGCACGGGCACCGGCACCCCGCCAGCGAGGCAT
GGACAGGGGCGGGCCAGATTTCAGCATGTAGTGCTTGCGTTGGTACTCACGCCTGTTATACTATGAGTAC
TCACGCACAGAAGGGGGTTTTATGGAATACGAAAAAAGCGCTTCAGGGTCGGTCTACCTGATCAAAAGTG
ACAAGGGCTATTGGTTGCCCGGTGGCTTTGGTTATACGTCAAACAAGGCCGAGGCTGGCCGCTTTTCAGT
CGCTGATATGGCCAGCCTTAACCTTGACGGCTGCACCTTGTCCTTGTTCCGCGAAGACAAGCCTTTCGGC
CCCGGCAAGTTTCTCGGTGACTGATATGAAAGACCAAAAGGACAAGCAGACCGGCGACCTGCTGGCCAGC
CCTGACGCTGTACGCCAAGCGCGATATGCCGAGCGCATGAAGGCCAAAGGGATGCGTCAGCGCAAGTTCT
GGCTGACCGACGACGAATACGAGGCGCTGCGCGAGTGCCTGGAAGAACTCAGAGCGGCGCAGGGCGGGGG
TAGTGACCCCGCCAGCGCCTAACCACCAACTGCCTGCAAAGGAGGCAATCAATGGCTACCCATAAGCCTA
TCAATATTCTGGAGGCGTTCGCAGCAGCGCCGCCACCGCTGGACTACGTTTTGCCCAACATGGTGGCCGG
TACGGTCGGGGCGCTGGTGTCGCCCGGTGGTGCCGGTAAATCCATGCTGGCCCTGCAACTGGCCGCACAG
ATTGCAGGCGGGCCGGATCTGCTGGAGGTGGGCGAACTGCCCACCGGCCCGGTGATCTACCTGCCCGCCG
AAGACCCGCCCACCGCCATTCATCACCGCCTGCACGCCCTTGGGGCGCACCTCAGCGCCGAGGAACGGCA
AGCCGTGGCTGACGGCCTGCTGATCCAGCCGCTGATCGGCAGCCTGCCCAACATCATGGCCCCGGAGTGG
TTCGACGGCCTCAAGCGCGCCGCCGAGGGCCGCCGCCTGATGGTGCTGGACACGCTGCGCCGGTTCCACA
TCGAGGAAGAAAACGCCAGCGGCCCCATGGCCCAGGTCATCGGTCGCATGGAGGCCATCGCCGCCGATAC
CGGGTGCTCTATCGTGTTCCTGCACCATGCCAGCAAGGGCGCGGCCATGATGGGCGCAGGCGACCAGCAG
CAGGCCAGCCGGGGCAGCTCGGTACTGGTCGATAACATCCGCTGGCAGTCCTACCTGTCGAGCATGACCA
GCGCCGAGGCCGAGGAATGGGGTGTGGACGACGACCAGCGCCGGTTCTTCGTCCGCTTCGGTGTGAGCAA
GGCCAACTATGGCGCACCGTTCGCTGATCGGTGGTTCAGGCGGCATGACGGCGGGGTGCTCAAGCCCGCC
GTGCTGGAGAGGCAGCGCAAGAGCAAGGGGGTGCCCCGTGGTGAAGCCTAAGAACAAGCACAGCCTCAGC
CACGTCCGGCACGACCCGGCGCACTGTCTGGCCCCCGGCCTGTTCCGTGCCCTCAAGCGGGGCGAGCGCA
AGCGCAGCAAGCTGGACGTGACGTATGACTACGGCGACGGCAAGCGGATCGAGTTCAGCGGCCCGGAGCC
GCTGGGCGCTGATGATCTGCGCATCCTGCAAGGGCTGGTGGCCATGGCTGGGCCTAATGGCCTAGTGCTT
GGCCCGGAACCCAAGACCGAAGGCGGACGGCAGCTCCGGCTGTTCCTGGAACCCAAGTGGGAGGCCGTCA
CCGCTGAATGCCATGTGGTCAAAGGTAGCTATCGGGCGCTGGCAAAGGAAATCGGGGCAGAGGTCGATAG
TGGTGGGGCGCTCAAGCACATACAGGACTGCATCGAGCGCCTTTGGAAGGTATCCATCATCGCCCAGAAT
GGCCGCAAGCGGCAGGGGTTTCGGCTGCTGTCGGAGTACGCCAGCGACGAGGCGGACGGGCGCCTGTACG
TGGCCCTGAACCCCTTGATCGCGCAGGCCGTCATGGGTGGCGGCCAGCATGTGCGCATCAGCATGGACGA
GGTGCGGGCGCTGGACAGCGAAACCGCCCGCCTGCTGCACCAGCGGCTGTGTGGCTGGATCGACCCCGGC
AAAACCGGCAAGGCTTCCATAGATACCTTGTGCGGCTATGTCTGGCCGTCAGAGGCCAGTGGTTCGACCA
TGCGCAAGCGCCGCAAGCGGGTGCGCGAGGCGTTGCCGGAGCTGGTCGCGCTGGGCTGGACGGTAACCGA
GTTCGCGGCGGGCAAGTACGACATCACCCGGCCCAAGGCGGCAGGCTGACCCCCCCCACTCTATTGTAAA
CAAGACATTTTTATCTTTTATATTCAATGGCTTATTTTCCTGCTAATTGGTAATACCATGAAAAATACCA
TGCTCAGAAAAGGCTTAACAATATTTTGAAAAATTGCCTACTGAGCGCTGCCGCACAGCTCCATAGGCCG
CTTTCCTGGCTTTGCTTCCAGATGTATGCTCTTCTGCTCCCGAACGCCAGCAAGACGTAGCCCAGCGCGT
CGGCCAGCTTGCAATTCGCGCTAACTTACATTAATTGCGTTGCGCTCACTGCCCGCTTTCCAGTCGGGAA
ACCTGTCGTGCCAGCTGCATTAATGAATCGGCCAACGCGCGGGGAGAGGCGGTTTGCGTATTGGGCGCCA
GGGTGGTTTTTCTTTTCACCAGTGAGACGGGCAACAGCTGATTGCCCTTCACCGCCTGGCCCTGAGAGAG
TTGCAGCAAGCGGTCCACGTGGTTTGCCCCAGCAGGCGAAAATCCTGTTTGATGGTGGTTAACGGCGGGA
TATAACATGAGCTGTCTTCGGTATCGTCGTATCCCACTACCGAGATATCCGCACCAACGCGCAGCCCGGA
CTCGGTAATGGCGCGCATTGCGCCCAGCGCCATCTGATCGTTGGCAACCAGCATCGCAGTGGGAACGATG
CCCTCATTCAGCATTTGCATGGTTTGTTGAAAACCGGACATGGCACTCCAGTCGCCTTCCCGTTCCGCTA
TCGGCTGAATTTGATTGCGAGTGAGATATTTATGCCAGCCAGCCAGACGCAGACGCGCCGAGACAGAACT
TAATGGGCCCGCTAACAGCGCGATTTGCTGGTGACCCAATGCGACCAGATGCTCCACGCCCAGTCGCGTA
CCGTCTTCATGGGAGAAAATAATACTGTTGATGGGTGTCTGGTCAGAGACATCAAGAAATAACGCCGGAA
CATTAGTGCAGGCAGCTTCCACAGCAATGGCATCCTGGTCATCCAGCGGATAGTTAATGATCAGCCCACT
GACGCGTTGCGCGAGAAGATTGTGCACCGCCGCTTTACAGGCTTCGACGCCGCTTCGTTCTACCATCGAC
ACCACCACGCTGGCACCCAGTTGATCGGCGCGAGATTTAATCGCCGCGACAATTTGCGACGGCGCGTGCA
GGGCCAGACTGGAGGTGGCAACGCCAATCAGCAACGACTGTTTGCCCGCCAGTTGTTGTGCCACGCGGTT
GGGAATGTAATTCAGCTCCGCCATCGCCGCTTCCACTTTTTCCCGCGTTTTCGCAGAAACGTGGCTGGCC
TGGTTCACCACGCGGGAAACGGTCTGATAAGAGACACCGGCATACTCTGCGACATCGTATAACGTTACTG
GTTTCACATTCACCACCCTGAATTGACTCTCTTCCGGGCGCTATCATGCCATACCGCGAAAGGTTTTGCA
CCATTCGATGGTGTCAACGTAAATGCCGCTTCGCCTTCGCGCGCGAATTGCAAGCTGATCCGGGCTTATC
GACTGCACGGTGCACCAATGCTTCTGGCGTCAGGCAGCCATCGGAAGCTGTGGTATGGCTGTGCAGGTCG
TAAATCACTGCATAATTCGTGTCGCTCAAGGCGCACTCCCGTTCTGGATAATGTTTTTTGCGCCGACATC
ATAACGGTTCTGGCAAATATTCTGAAATGAGCTGTTGACAATTAATCATCGGCTCGTATAATGTGTGGAA
TTGTGAGCGGATAACAATTTCACACAGGAAACAGAATTCTTGCAACATAATGTGTCAGAAACGATGAAAC
TAGATGACCTAAACCTCTTTCGACTGGTTGTCGAAAATGGAAGCTATACCTCAACTTCAAAAAAAACCAT
GATCCCTGTGGCAACGATCACAAGACGGATCCAAGCCTTGGAGGATTCCCTAAACCTTAGGTTGCTCAAT
CGTCACGCTCGTAAACTGACTCTGACCGAAGCGGGCGAACGTTTCTACAAAGATTGCTCTCCCCTGCTGG
AGCGTCTCGCTTCAATGACAGAAGAGATCACCGATGAATGTCGTGGTGCGTCGGGACGCATTCGTATTTC
TGCACCATCCAATCTGACAAAACGAATGATGATGCCGATGTTCAATGCCTTTATGGAAAAATACCCCGAT
ATTCATATTGAGCTGATGATGAGTAACCAAGCCGACGATCTCGACCCCACTGAATGGGATGTGATTTTCC
GAGTTGGCCCACAGCGTGATTCCAGCTTGATAGCTCGTAAAATCGGTGAAGTAAAAGACATTTTGGTTGC
CAGCCCTCAATACTTGTCGAGCCATCCGCAACCGACTCATGCTGAAGAGTTGCATCAACATCAGTTACTC
AAAGGTTATCCATTGCTCAAATGGCAACTGACCAACAGCCAAGGTGAAACTGTCGTCAACAGTGATCGCG
GCCGTTTTCAAGCCAGCGCACTGAATGTTGTTCGCAGCGCATGTTCAGAAGGTTTAGGCATTACGCTCAT
GCCCGATGTGATGCTGCGTGAATTTCTTGAGGATGGCAGTTTGGTACAAGTGCTGTCGGATTGGAGCTCA
AATCCGCGGGATATCTACATGCTGTATAACCACAAAGATCACCAGCCAGAAAAAGTGCGTCTGTTTATTG
ATTTTGTGATTGGCTACCACCTGCAATAAAAGCTTGGCTGTTTTGGCGGATGAGAGAAGATTTTCAGCCT
GATACAGATTAAATCAGAACGCAGAAGCGGTCTGATAAAACAGAATTTGCCTGGCGGCAGTAGCGCGGTG
GTCCCACCTGACCCCATGCCGAACTCAGAAGTGAAACGCCGTAGCGCCGATGGTAGTGTGGGGTCTCCCC
ATGCGAGAGTAGGGAACTGCCAGGCATCAAATAAAACGAAAGGCTCAGTCGAAAGACTGGGCCTTTCGTT
TTATCTGTTGTTTGTCGGTGAACGCTCTCCTGAGTAGGACAAATCCGCCGGGAGCGGATTTGAACGTTGC
GAAGCAACGGCCCGGAGGGTGGCGGGCAGGACGCCCGCCATAAACTGCCAGGCATCAAATTAAGCAGAAG
GCCATCCTGACGGATGGCCTTTT
