>Addgene plasmid #44496 | pMMB66EH-aphB | addgene partial sequence | sequence record 63123 | pTrcHis-R 5'-cttctgcgttctgatttaatctg-3'
AAAGGGCGCGAAGCCCTTTTTCTATTGAAATTCTTTATAAAAAGACGAGTGTTTATTGCAGGTGGTAGCC
AATCACAAAATCAATAAACAGACGCACTTTTTCTGGCTGGTGATCTTTGTGGTTATACAGCATGTAGATA
TCCCGCGGATTTGAGCTCCAATCCGACAGCACTTGTACCAAACTGCCATCCTCAAGAAATTCACGCAGCA
TCACATCGGGCATGAGCGTAATGCCTAAACCTTCTGAACATGCGCTGCGAACAACATTCAGTGCGCTGGC
TTGAAAACGGCCGCGATCACTGTTGACGACAGTTTCACCTTGGCTGTTGGTCAGTTGCCATTTGAGCAAT
GGATAACCTTTGAGTAACTGATGTTGATGCAACTCTTCAGCATGAGTCGGTTGCGGATGGCTCGACAAGT
ATTGAGGGCTGGCAACCAAAATGTCTTTTACTTCACCGATTTTACGAGCTATCAAGCTGGAATCACGCTG
TGGGCCAACTCGGAAAATCACATCCCATTCAGTGGGGTCGAGATCGTCGGCTTGGTTACTCATCATCAGC
TCAATATGAATATCGGGGTATTTTTCCATAAAGGCATTGAACATCGGCATCATCATTCGTTTTGTCAGAT
TGGATGGTGCAGAAATACGAATGCGTCCCGACGCACCACGACATTCATCGGTGATCTCTTCTGTCATTGA
AGCGAGACGCTCCAGCAGGGGAGAGCAATCTTTGTAGAAACGTTCGCCCGCTTCGGTCAGAGTCAGTTTA
CGAGCGTGACGATTGAGCAACCTAA
